Addgene plasmid #55210: pET His6 High pI protein 1 TEV LIC cloning vector (2-HpI-1)
Purpose: (Empty Backbone)
Depositing lab: Scott Gradia. Depositing organization: University of California, Berkeley.
Backbone
  Vector backbone: pET
  Vector type: Bacterial Expression
  Promoter: T7
  Tag / fusion protein: 6xHis (N terminal on backbone); High pI protein 1 (N terminal on backbone); TEV cleavage site
Growth in bacteria
  Bacterial resistance: Ampicillin, 100 μg/mL
  Growth temperature: 37°C
  Growth strain: XL1 Blue
  Copy number: Low Copy
Gene/Insert
  Cloning method: Ligation Independent Cloning
  Sequencing primers: 5′ T7 Forward; 3′ T7 reverse
Terms and licenses: Academic/Nonprofit Terms; Industry Terms: Not Available to Industry
Depositor comments: This plasmid is an empty vector. Your gene can be inserted with a LIC cloning protocol. All 2-series vectors work as single-expression vectors, as well as transfer vectors for our polycistronic system. The LIC cloning site is flanked by 5 pairs of restriction sites, so that your gene can easily be subcloned into our polycistronic destination vectors (2D, 2E, or 2Z). 2-HpI-1 has a TEV-cleavable N-terminal His6-High pI protein fusion tag. The high pI can improve solubility of your target protein.To clone into this vector, add LIC v1 tags to the 5' end of your PCR primers. Forward - 5'-TACTTCCAATCCAATGCA-3' Reverse - 5'-TTATCCACTTCCAATGTTATTA-3' Linearize the plasmid with SspI and gel purify. When digesting the DNA with T4 polymerase, use dCTP for insert and dGTP for vector.
How to cite: pET His6 High pI protein 1 TEV LIC cloning vector (2-HpI-1) was a gift from Scott Gradia (Addgene plasmid # 55210 ; http://n2t.net/addgene:55210 ; RRID:Addgene_55210)
