[The description below was written by a language model from this plasmid's Addgene catalogue record and pLannotate feature annotations shown in this document.]
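Description:
pET His6 High pI protein 1 TEV LIC cloning vector (2-HpI-1) is an empty bacterial expression backbone of the pET family, designed to receive a gene of interest by ligation-independent cloning (LIC). It is propagated in E. coli under ampicillin selection, with β-lactamase expressed from its own bla promoter. Replication relies on a ColE1/pMB1-type origin accompanied by the pBR322 bom region and the rop gene, consistent with the low copy number recorded for the plasmid. The annotated tetracycline resistance fragments and tet promoter are interrupted remnants of the pBR322-derived backbone flanking the expression cassette, not a usable marker.

The expression cassette consists of a T7 promoter, the phage T7 gene 10 ribosome binding site, an N-terminal 6xHis tag, and a TEV protease recognition site, followed downstream by a T7 terminator. The roughly 600 nt between the His tag and the TEV site carries no annotation; it presumably encodes the "High pI protein 1" fusion partner named in the catalogue, whose identity the record does not otherwise specify. A short match to the T7 gene 10-derived SET1 tag lies just before the terminator, which probably reflects residual pET sequence rather than a functional tag. No lac operator or lacI is annotated.

A gene inserted at the LIC site is produced as a His6–high pI protein–TEV fusion, allowing affinity purification and later removal of the tag by TEV cleavage. According to the depositor, the high pI partner can improve target solubility. As with any T7 promoter construct, expression requires a host that supplies T7 RNA polymerase. The LIC site is flanked by five pairs of restriction sites, so the vector also serves as a transfer vector for subcloning genes into the depositor's polycistronic destination vectors for co-expression.
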