Features (pLannotate 1.2.2; 15 found; start..end, strand, type, name):
    104..208     +  promoter       AmpR promoter: bla
    209..1069    +  CDS            AmpR: β-lactamase; bla; confers resistance to ampicillin, carbenicillin, and related antibiotics
   1240..1828    +  rep_origin     ori: high-copy-number ColE1/pMB1/pBR322/pUC origin of replication
   2014..2156    -  misc_feature   bom: basis of mobility region from pBR322
   2258..2449    -  CDS            rop: Rop protein, which maintains plasmids at low copy number; rop
   2466..2846    +  CDS            YPB1_ECOLX: Protein predicted: Swiss-Prot protein existence level 4. From Escherichia coli.
   3088..3988    -  CDS            TcR (fragment): tetracycline efflux protein; tet; confers resistance to tetracycline
   4010..4028    +  promoter       T7 promoter: promoter for bacteriophage T7 RNA polymerase
   4117..4139    +  RBS            RBS: efficient ribosome binding site from bacteriophage T7 gene 10 (Olins and Rangwala, 1989)
   4159..4176    +  CDS            6xHis: 6xHis affinity tag
   4780..4796    +  CDS            TEV site (fragment): tobacco etch virus (TEV) protease recognition and cleavage site
   4882..4931    +  CDS            SET1 (fragment): solubility-enhancement tag derived from T7 phage gene 10B
   4939..4986    +  terminator     T7 terminator: transcription terminator for bacteriophage T7 RNA polymerase
   5012..5304    -  CDS            TcR (fragment): tetracycline efflux protein; tet; confers resistance to tetracycline
   5352..5380    -  promoter       tet promoter: E. coli promoter for tetracycline efflux protein gene
>Addgene plasmid #55210 | pET His6 High pI protein 1 TEV LIC cloning vector (2-HpI-1) | depositor full sequence | sequence record 85595 | Full Sequence
TTCTTGAAGACGAAAGGGCCTCGTGATACGCCTATTTTTATAGGTTAATGTCATGATAATAATGGTTTCT
TAGACGTCAGGTGGCACTTTTCGGGGAAATGTGCGCGGAACCCCTATTTGTTTATTTTTCTAAATACATT
CAAATATGTATCCGCTCATGAGACAATAACCCTGATAAATGCTTCAATAACATTGAAAAAGGAAGAGTAT
GAGTATTCAACATTTCCGTGTCGCCCTTATTCCCTTTTTTGCGGCATTTTGCCTTCCTGTTTTTGCTCAC
CCAGAAACGCTGGTGAAAGTAAAAGATGCTGAAGATCAGTTGGGTGCACGAGTGGGTTACATCGAACTGG
ATCTCAACAGCGGTAAGATCCTTGAGAGTTTTCGCCCCGAAGAACGTTTTCCAATGATGAGCACTTTTAA
AGTTCTGCTATGTGGCGCGGTATTATCCCGTGTTGACGCCGGGCAAGAGCAACTCGGTCGCCGCATACAC
TATTCTCAGAATGACTTGGTTGAGTACTCACCAGTCACAGAAAAGCATCTTACGGATGGCATGACAGTAA
GAGAATTATGCAGTGCTGCCATAACCATGAGTGATAACACTGCGGCCAACTTACTTCTGACAACGATCGG
AGGACCGAAGGAGCTAACCGCTTTTTTGCACAACATGGGGGATCATGTAACTCGCCTTGATCGTTGGGAA
CCGGAGCTGAATGAAGCCATACCAAACGACGAGCGTGACACCACGATGCCTGCAGCAATGGCAACAACGT
TGCGCAAACTATTAACTGGCGAACTACTTACTCTAGCTTCCCGGCAACAATTAATAGACTGGATGGAGGC
GGATAAAGTTGCAGGACCACTTCTGCGCTCGGCCCTTCCGGCTGGCTGGTTTATTGCTGATAAATCTGGA
GCCGGTGAGCGTGGGTCTCGCGGTATCATTGCAGCACTGGGGCCAGATGGTAAGCCCTCCCGTATCGTAG
TTATCTACACGACGGGGAGTCAGGCAACTATGGATGAACGAAATAGACAGATCGCTGAGATAGGTGCCTC
ACTGATTAAGCATTGGTAACTGTCAGACCAAGTTTACTCATATATACTTTAGATTGATTTAAAACTTCAT
TTTTAATTTAAAAGGATCTAGGTGAAGATCCTTTTTGATAATCTCATGACCAAAATCCCTTAACGTGAGT
TTTCGTTCCACTGAGCGTCAGACCCCGTAGAAAAGATCAAAGGATCTTCTTGAGATCCTTTTTTTCTGCG
CGTAATCTGCTGCTTGCAAACAAAAAAACCACCGCTACCAGCGGTGGTTTGTTTGCCGGATCAAGAGCTA
CCAACTCTTTTTCCGAAGGTAACTGGCTTCAGCAGAGCGCAGATACCAAATACTGTCCTTCTAGTGTAGC
CGTAGTTAGGCCACCACTTCAAGAACTCTGTAGCACCGCCTACATACCTCGCTCTGCTAATCCTGTTACC
AGTGGCTGCTGCCAGTGGCGATAAGTCGTGTCTTACCGGGTTGGACTCAAGACGATAGTTACCGGATAAG
GCGCAGCGGTCGGGCTGAACGGGGGGTTCGTGCACACAGCCCAGCTTGGAGCGAACGACCTACACCGAAC
TGAGATACCTACAGCGTGAGCTATGAGAAAGCGCCACGCTTCCCGAAGGGAGAAAGGCGGACAGGTATCC
GGTAAGCGGCAGGGTCGGAACAGGAGAGCGCACGAGGGAGCTTCCAGGGGGAAACGCCTGGTATCTTTAT
AGTCCTGTCGGGTTTCGCCACCTCTGACTTGAGCGTCGATTTTTGTGATGCTCGTCAGGGGGGCGGAGCC
TATGGAAAAACGCCAGCAACGCGGCCTTTTTACGGTTCCTGGCCTTTTGCTGGCCTTTTGCTCACATGTT
CTTTCCTGCGTTATCCCCTGATTCTGTGGATAACCGTATTACCGCCTTTGAGTGAGCTGATACCGCTCGC
CGCAGCCGAACGACCGAGCGCAGCGAGTCAGTGAGCGAGGAAGCGGAAGAGCGCCTGATGCGGTATTTTC
TCCTTACGCATCTGTGCGGTATTTCACACCGCATATATGGTGCACTCTCAGTACAATCTGCTCTGATGCC
GCATAGTTAAGCCAGTATACACTCCGCTATCGCTACGTGACTGGGTCATGGCTGCGCCCCGACACCCGCC
AACACCCGCTGACGCGCCCTGACGGGCTTGTCTGCTCCCGGCATCCGCTTACAGACAAGCTGTGACCGTC
TCCGGGAGCTGCATGTGTCAGAGGTTTTCACCGTCATCACCGAAACGCGCGAGGCAGCTGCGGTAAAGCT
CATCAGCGTGGTCGTGAAGCGATTCACAGATGTCTGCCTGTTCATCCGCGTCCAGCTCGTTGAGTTTCTC
CAGAAGCGTTAATGTCTGGCTTCTGATAAAGCGGGCCATGTTAAGGGCGGTTTTTTCCTGTTTGGTCACT
GATGCCTCCGTGTAAGGGGGATTTCTGTTCATGGGGGTAATGATACCGATGAAACGAGAGAGGATGCTCA
CGATACGGGTTACTGATGATGAACATGCCCGGTTACTGGAACGTTGTGAGGGTAAACAACTGGCGGTATG
GATGCGGCGGGACCAGAGAAAAATCACTCAGGGTCAATGCCAGCGCTTCGTTAATACAGATGTAGGTGTT
CCACAGGGTAGCCAGCAGCATCCTGCGATGCAGATCCGGAACATAATGGTGCAGGGCGCTGACTTCCGCG
TTTCCAGACTTTACGAAACACGGAAACCGAAGACCATTCATGTTGTTGCTCAGGTCGCAGACGTTTTGCA
GCAGCAGTCGCTTCACGTTCGCTCGCGTATCGGTGATTCATTCTGCTAACCAGTAAGGCAACCCCGCCAG
CCTAGCCGGGTCCTCAACGACAGGAGCACGATCATGCGCACCCGTGGCCAGGACCCAACGCTGCCCGAGA
TGCGCCGCGTGCGGCTGCTGGAGATGGCGGACGCGATGGATATGTTCTGCCAAGGGTTGGTTTGCGCATT
CACAGTTCTCCGCAAGAATTGATTGGCTCCAATTCTTGGAGTGGTGAATCCGTTAGCGAGGTGCCGCCGG
CTTCCATTCAGGTCGAGGTGGCCCGGCTCCATGCACCGCGACGCAACGCGGGGAGGCAGACAAGGTATAG
GGCGGCGCCTACAATCCATGCCAACCCGTTCCATGTGCTCGCCGAGGCGGCATAAATCGCCGTGACGATC
AGCGGTCCAGTGATCGAAGTTAGGCTGGTAAGAGCCGCGAGCGATCCTTGAAGCTGTCCCTGATGGTCGT
CATCTACCTGCCTGGACAGCATGGCCTGCAACGCGGGCATCCCGATGCCGCCGGAAGCGAGAAGAATCAT
AATGGGGAAGGCCATCCAGCCTCGCGTCGCGAACGCCAGCAAGACGTAGCCCAGCGCGTCGGCCGCCATG
CCGGCGATAATGGCCTGCTTCTCGCCGAAACGTTTGGTGGCGGGACCAGTGACGAAGGCTTGAGCGAGGG
CGTGCAAGATTCCGAATACCGCAAGCGACAGGCCGATCATCGTCGCGCTCCAGCGAAAGCGGTCCTCGCC
GAAAATGACCCAGAGCGCTGCCGGCACCTGTCCTACGAGTTGCATGATAAAGAAGACAGTCATAAGTGCG
GCGACGATAGTCATGCCCCGCGCCCACCGGAAGGAGCTGACTGGGTTGAAGGCTCTCAAGGGCATCGGTC
GACGCTCTCCCTTATGCGACTCCTGCATTAGGAAGCAGCCCAGTAGTAGGTTGAGGCCGTTGAGCACCGC
CGCCGCAAGGAATGGTGCATGCAAGGAGATGGCGCCCAACAGTCCCCCGGCCACGGGGCCTGCCACCATA
CCCACGCCGAAACAAGCGCTCATGAGCCCGAAGTGGCGAGCCCGATCTTCCCCATCGGTGATGTCGGCGA
TATAGGCGCCAGCAACCGCACCTGTGGCGCCGGTGATGCCGGCCACGATGCGTCCGGCGTAGAGGATCGA
GATCTCGATCCCGCGAAATTAATACGACTCACTATAGGGAGACCACAACGGTTTCCCTCTAGTGCCGGCT
CCGGAGAGCTCTTTAATTAAGCGGCCGCCCTGCAGGACTCGAGTTCTAGAAATAATTTTGTTTAACTTTA
AGAAGGAGATATACATATGAAATCTTCTCACCATCACCATCACCATGGTTCTTCTATGGAGAAGCCAAAA
GTAGAAAGGTCTGAAGGTAAGGAAAAACTTGAGGATTACGCTTATGTACTTGATTTCATGCCATACGGTC
ATCCTGACGATAAAAGGCCAATACACAGGAGGGAGCCGCTCGCACAAGTCGTTGGGGAGAGAAACTTTAC
ACTTCTCGAGGTTAGCATAAGAAAGGGTAAGCAGCCCCTGGTAATGGACAGAGTTTACATCGGCAAGGGG
GAGAGAGATGTAGTGTACAAGATCAAGAGAAGGCTGAGATACGAGGATTTAACTCCTGCCGCAAAGACTG
AGCTGCCTTACGTTATCGAGCACATAATAAAGCAGGATGAGAAGAAGTACGTGGATTTCTTCAACAAGGC
CGATTCCATAACAACGAGAATGCACCAGCTCGAGCTTCTTCCCGGCGTTGGAAAGAAGATGATGTGGGCA
ATAATCGAGGAGAGGAAAAAGAGGCCCTTTGAGAGTTTTGAAGACATAGCCCAGAGAGTCAAGGGCATTC
AGAGGCCCGAAAAGCTAATCGTCAGCAGAATTATATACGAAATCAAGAATCCTCAAACCAAGTACAAGCT
CTTTACTGCTGGGATCGAGGAAAACCTGTACTTCCAATCCAATATTGGAAGTGGATAACGGATCCGCGAT
CGCGGCGCGCCACCTGGTGGCCGGCCGGTACCACGCGTGCGCGCTGATCCGGCTGCTAACAAAGCCCGAA
AGGAAGCTGAGTTGGCTGCTGCCACCGCTGAGCAATAACTAGCATAACCCCTTGGGGCCTCTAAACGGGT
CTTGAGGGGTTTTTTGCTGAAAGGAGGAACTATATCCGGATATCCACAGGACGGGTGTGGTCGCCATGAT
CGCGTAGTCGATAGTGGCTCCAAGTAGCGAAGCGAGCAGGACTGGGCGGCGGCCAAAGCGGTCGGACAGT
GCTCCGAGAACGGGTGCGCATAGAAATTGCATCAACGCATATAGCGCTAGCAGCACGCCATAGTGACTGG
CGATGCTGTCGGAATGGACGATATCCCGCAAGAGGCCCGGCAGTACCGGCATAACCAAGCCTATGCCTAC
AGCATCCAGGGTGACGGTGCCGAGGATGACGATGAGCGCATTGTTAGATTTCATACACGGTGCCTGACTG
CGTTAGCAATTTAACTGTGATAAACTACCGCATTAAAGCTTATCGATGATAAGCTGTCAAACATGAGAA
