>Addgene plasmid #55210 | pET His6 High pI protein 1 TEV LIC cloning vector (2-HpI-1) | addgene partial sequence | sequence record 90019 | Tet-internal-R 5'-aaggagctgactgggttgaag-3'
GGTCGACGCTCTCCCTTATGCGACTCCTGCATTAGGAAGCAGCCCAGTAGTAGGTTGAGGCCGTTGAGCA
CCGCCGCCGCAAGGAATGGTGCATGCAAGGAGATGGCGCCCAACAGTCCCCCGGCCACGGGGCCTGCCAC
CATACCCACGCCGAAACAAGCGCTCATGAGCCCGAAGTGGCGAGCCCGATCTTCCCCATCGGTGATGTCG
GCGATATAGGCGCCAGCAACCGCACCTGTGGCGCCGGTGATGCCGGCCACGATGCGTCCGGCGTAGAGGA
TCGAGATCTCGATCCCGCGAAATTAATACGACTCACTATAGGGAGACCACAACGGTTTCCCTCTAGTGCC
GGCTCCGGAGAGCTCTTTAATTAAGCGGCCGCCCTGCAGGACTCGAGTTCTAGAAATAATTTTGTTTAAC
TTTAAGAAGGAGATATACATATGAAATCTTCTCACCATCACCATCACCATGGTTCTTCTATGGAGAAGCC
AAAAGTAGAAAGGTCTGAAGGTAAGGAAAAACTTGAGGATTACGCTTATGTACTTGATTTCATGCCATAC
GGTCATCCTGACGATAAAAGGCCAATACACAGGAGGGAGCCGCTCGCACAAGTCGTTGGGGAGAGAAACT
TTACACTTCTCGAGGTTAGCATAAGAAAGGGTAAGCAGCCCCTGGTAATGGACAGAGTTTACATCGGCAA
GGGGGAGAGAGATGTAGTGTACAAGATCAAGAGAAGGCTGAGATACGAGGATTTAACTCCTGCCGCAAAG
ACTGAGCTGCCTTACGTTATCGAGCACATAATAAAGCAGGATGAGAAGAAGTACGTGGATTTCTTCAACA
AGGCCGATTCCATAACAACGAGAATGCACCAGCTCGAGCTTCTTCCCGGCGTTGGAAAGAAGATGATGTG
GGCAATAATCGAGGAGAGGAAAAAGAGGCCCTTTGAGAGTTTTGAAGACATAGCCCAGAGAGTCAAGGGC
ATTCAGAGGCCCGAAAAGCTAATCGTCAGCAGAATTATATACGAAATCAAGAATCCTCAAACCAAGTACA
AGCTCTTTACTGCTGGGATCGAGGAAAACCTGTACTTCCAATCCAATATTGGAAGTGGATAACGGATCCG
CGA
