>Addgene plasmid #55210 | pET His6 High pI protein 1 TEV LIC cloning vector (2-HpI-1) | addgene partial sequence | sequence record 90027 | MoCloR 5'-gccacctgacgtctaagaaacc-3'
GACATTAACCTATAAAAATAGGCGTATCACGAGGCCCTTTCGTCTTCAAGAATTCTCATGTTTGACAGCT
TATCATCGATAAGCTTTAATGCGGTAGTTTATCACAGTTAAATTGCTAACGCAGTCAGGCACCGTGTATG
AAATCTAACAATGCGCTCATCGTCATCCTCGGCACCGTCACCCTGGATGCTGTAGGCATAGGCTTGGTTA
TGCCGGTACTGCCGGGCCTCTTGCGGGATATCGTCCATTCCGACAGCATCGCCAGTCACTATGGCGTGCT
GCTAGCGCTATATGCGTTGATGCAATTTCTATGCGCACCCGTTCTCGGAGCACTGTCCGACCGCTTTGGC
CGCCGCCCAGTCCTGCTCGCTTCGCTACTTGGAGCCACTATCGACTACGCGATCATGGCGACCACACCCG
TCCTGTGGATATCCGGATATAGTTCCTCCTTTCAGCAAAAAACCCCTCAAGACCCGTTTAGAGGCCCCAA
GGGGTTATGCTAGTTATTGCTCAGCGGTGGCAGCAGCCAACTCAGCTTCCTTTCGGGCTTTGTTAGCAGC
CGGATCAGCGCGCACGCGTGGTACCGGCCGGCCACCAGGTGGCGCGCCGCGATCGCGGATCCGTTATCCA
CTTCCAATATTGGATTGGAAGTACAGGTTTTCCTCGATCCCAGCAGTAAAGAGCTTGTACTTGGTTTGAG
GATTCTTGATTTCGTATATAATTCTGCTGACGATTAGCTTTTCGGGCCTCTGAATGCCCTTGACTCTCTG
GGCTATGTCTTCAAAACTCTCAAAGGGCCTCTTTTTCCTCTCCTCGATTATTGCCCACATCATCTTCTTT
CCAACGCCGGGAAGAAGCTCGAGCTGGTGCATTCTCGTTGTTATGGAATCGGCCTTGTTGAAGAAATCCA
CGTACTTCTTCTCATCCTGCTTTATTATGTGCTCGATAACGTAAGGCAGCTCAGTCTTTGCGGCAGGAGT
TAAATCCTCGTATCTCAGCCTTCTCTTGATCTTGTACACTACATCTCTCTCCCCCTTGCCGATGTAAACT
CTGTCCATTACCAGGGGCTGCTTACCCTTTCTTATGCTAACCTCGAGAAG
